>Addgene plasmid #207905 | pAM766 | addgene full sequence | sequence record 413919 | Addgene NGS Result
GACGAAAGGGCCTCGTGATACGCCTATTTTTATAGGTTAATGTCATGATAATAATGGTTTCTTAGACGTC
AGGTGGCACTTTTCGGGGAAATGTGCGCGGAACCCCTATTTGTTTATTTTTCTAAATACATTCAAATATG
TATCCGCTCATGAGACAATAACCCTGATAAATGCTTCAATAATATTGAAAAAGGAAGAGTATGAGTATTC
AACATTTCCGTGTCGCCCTTATTCCCTTTTTTGCGGCATTTTGCCTTCCTGTTTTTGCTCACCCAGAAAC
GCTGGTGAAAGTAAAAGATGCTGAAGATCAGTTGGGTGCACGAGTGGGTTACATCGAACTGGATCTCAAC
AGCGGTAAGATCCTTGAGAGTTTTCGCCCCGAAGAACGTTTTCCAATGATGAGCACTTTTAAAGTTCTGC
TATGTGGCGCGGTATTATCCCGTATTGACGCCGGGCAAGAGCAACTCGGTCGCCGCATACACTATTCTCA
GAATGACTTGGTTGAGTACTCACCAGTCACAGAAAAGCATCTTACGGATGGCATGACAGTAAGAGAATTA
TGCAGTGCTGCCATAACCATGAGTGATAACACTGCGGCCAACTTACTTCTGACAACGATCGGAGGACCGA
AGGAGCTAACCGCTTTTTTGCACAACATGGGGGATCATGTAACTCGCCTTGATCGTTGGGAACCGGAGCT
GAATGAAGCCATACCAAACGACGAGCGTGACACCACGATGCCTGTAGCAATGGCAACAACGTTGCGCAAA
CTATTAACTGGCGAACTACTTACTCTAGCTTCCCGGCAACAATTAATAGACTGGATGGAGGCGGATAAAG
TTGCAGGACCACTTCTGCGCTCGGCCCTTCCGGCTGGCTGGTTTATTGCTGATAAATCTGGAGCCGGTGA
GCGTGGCTCTCGAGGTATCATTGCAGCACTGGGGCCAGATGGTAAGCCCTCCCGTATCGTAGTTATCTAC
ACGACGGGGAGTCAGGCAACTATGGATGAACGAAATAGACAGATCGCTGAGATAGGTGCCTCACTGATTA
AGCATTGGTAACTGTCAGACCAAGTTTACTCATATATACTTTAGATTGATTTAAAACTTCATTTTTAATT
TAAAAGGATCTAGGTGAAGATCCTTTTTGATAATCTCATGACCAAAATCCCTTAACGTGAGTTTTCGTTC
CACTGAGCGTCAGACCCCGTAGAAAAGATCAAAGGATCTTCTTGAGATCCTTTTTTTCTGCGCGTAATCT
GCTGCTTGCAAACAAAAAAACCACCGCTACCAGCGGTGGTTTGTTTGCCGGATCAAGAGCTACCAACTCT
TTTTCCGAAGGTAACTGGCTTCAGCAGAGCGCAGATACCAAATACTGTTCTTCTAGTGTAGCCGTAGTTA
GGCCACCACTTCAAGAACTCTGTAGCACCGCCTACATACCTCGCTCTGCTAATCCTGTTACCAGTGGCTG
CTGCCAGTGGCGATAAGTCGTGTCTTACCGGGTTGGACTCAAGACGATAGTTACCGGATAAGGCGCAGCG
GTCGGGCTGAACGGGGGGTTCGTGCACACAGCCCAGCTTGGAGCGAACGACCTACACCGAACTGAGATAC
CTACAGCGTGAGCTATGAGAAAGCGCCACGCTTCCCGAAGGGAGAAAGGCGGACAGGTATCCGGTAAGCG
GCAGGGTCGGAACAGGAGAGCGCACGAGGGAGCTTCCAGGGGGAAACGCCTGGTATCTTTATAGTCCTGT
CGGGTTTCGCCACCTCTGACTTGAGCGTCGATTTTTGTGATGCTCGTCAGGGGGGCGGAGCCTATGGAAA
AACGCCAGCAACGCGGCCTTTTTACGGTTCCTGGCCTTTTGCTGGCCTTTTGCTCACATGTTCTTTCCTG
CGTTATCCCCTGATTCTGTGGATAACCGTATTACCGCCTTTGAGTGAGCTGATACCGCTCGCCGCAGCCG
AACGACCGAGCGCAGCGAGTCAGTGAGCGAGGAAGCGGAAGAGCGCCCAATACGCAAACCGCCTCTCCCC
GCGCGTTGGCCGATTCATTAATGCAGCTGGCACGACAGGTTTCCCGACTGGAAAGCGGGCAGTGAGCGCA
ACGCAATTAATGTGAGTTAGCTCACTCATTAGGCACCCCAGGCTTTACACTTTATGCTTCCGGCTCGTAT
GTTGTGTGGAATTGTGAGCGGATAACAATTTCACACGAGCTATTTAGGTGACACTATAGAAGTGAAGCTT
GGTCTCATCAGTATACGACAGACACCGTGCATCCCTGAGACCGAATTCTCGCCCTATAGTGAGTCGTATT
ACCTGGCCGTCGTTTTACAACGTCGTGACTGGGAAAACCCTGGCGTTACCCAACTTAATCGCCTTGCAGC
ACATCCCCCTTTCGCCAGCTGGCGTAATAGCGAAGAGGCCCGCACCGATCGCCCTTCCCAACAGTTGCGC
AGCCTGAATGGCGAATGGCGCCTGATGCGGTATTTTCTCCTTACGCATCTGTGCGGTATTTCACACCGCA
TATGGTGCACTCTCAGTACAATCTGCTCTGATGCCGCATAGTTAAGCCAGCCCCGACACCCGCCAACACC
CGCTGACGCGCCCTGACGGGCTTGTCTGCTCCCGGCATCCGCTTACAGACAAGCTGTGACCGTCTCCGGG
AGCTGCATGTGTCAGAGGTTTTCACCGTCATCACCGAAACGCGCGA
Features (pLannotate 1.2.2; 12 found; start..end, strand, type, name):
     96..200     +  promoter       AmpR promoter: bla
    201..1061    +  CDS            AmpR: β-lactamase; bla; confers resistance to ampicillin, carbenicillin, and related antibiotics
   1232..1820    +  rep_origin     ori: high-copy-number ColE1/pMB1/pBR322/pUC origin of replication
   2003..2095    +  CDS            lacI (fragment): lac repressor; lacI; The lac repressor binds to the lac operator to inhibit transcription in E. coli. This inhibition can be relieved by adding lactose or isopropyl-β-D-thiogalactopyranoside (IPTG).
   2108..2129    +  protein_bind   CAP binding site: CAP binding activates transcription in the presence of cAMP. E. coli catabolite activator protein
   2144..2174    +  promoter       lac promoter: promoter for the E. coli lac operon
   2182..2198    +  protein_bind   lac operator: The lac repressor binds to the lac operator to inhibit transcription in E. coli. This inhibition can be relieved by adding lactose or isopropyl-β-D-thiogalactopyranoside (IPTG). lac repressor encoded by lacI
   2212..2230    +  promoter       SP6 promoter: promoter for bacteriophage SP6 RNA polymerase
   2293..2311    -  promoter       T7 promoter: promoter for bacteriophage T7 RNA polymerase
   2313..2465    +  CDS            lacZα (fragment): LacZα fragment of β-galactosidase; lacZ fragment
   2471..2570    -  misc_feature   bom (fragment): basis of mobility region from pBR322
   2672..1       -  CDS            rop (fragment) (across the origin): Rop protein, which maintains plasmids at low copy number; rop
