[The description below was written by a language model from this plasmid's Addgene catalogue record and pLannotate feature annotations shown in this document.]
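Description:
pAM766 is a small (about 2.7 kb) pUC19-based entry plasmid from the GreenGate 2.0 toolkit, an extension of the GreenGate Golden Gate-style system for assembling plant transcriptional units from standardised parts. It is catalogued as a Level 0 vector for the "D5" module position, defined by the four-base overhangs TCAG at the 5′ end and TCCC at the 3′ end. These overhangs determine where a part cloned in this position will ligate relative to its neighbours during an ordered, one-pot assembly. The recorded insert is a synthetic 20-nucleotide dummy sequence rather than a functional gene. This suggests it acts as a placeholder or neutral filler for the D5 slot, although the record does not spell out that use. It also does not state the cloning sites or the type IIS enzyme involved.

The feature table shows only standard cloning-vector elements. The plasmid is maintained in E. coli at high copy from a ColE1/pUC-type origin and selected with ampicillin through the bla β-lactamase gene and its own promoter. The module region sits between outward-to-inward facing SP6 and T7 phage promoters, which lie roughly 60 bp apart and commonly serve as sequencing primer sites. This region is located downstream of the CAP binding site, lac promoter and lac operator, and upstream of a lacZα fragment. Short lacI, bom and rop fragments are backbone remnants with no intended function. The dummy sequence itself is too short to be annotated. There are no plant regulatory elements, reporters or selection markers, consistent with its role as a bacterial parts-storage vector for downstream assemblies.
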