Addgene plasmid #207905: pAM766
Purpose: Level 0 for D5 module (5' TCAG-3' TCCC)
Depositing lab: Alexis Maizel. Depositing organization: Universitaet Heidelberg. Publication: GreenGate 2.0: Backwards compatible addons for assembly of complex transcriptional units and their stacking with GreenGate. Piepers M, Erbstein K, Reyes-Hernandez J, Song C, Tessi T, Petrasiunaite V, Faerber N, Distel K, Maizel A. PLoS One. 2023 Sep 8;18(9):e0290097. doi: 10.1371/journal.pone.0290097. eCollection 2023. PubMed 37682951.
Backbone
  Vector backbone: pUC19
  Vector type: Synthetic Biology
Growth in bacteria
  Bacterial resistance: Ampicillin, 100 μg/mL
  Growth temperature: 37°C
  Growth strain: DH5alpha
  Copy number: High Copy
Gene/Insert
  Gene/Insert name: dummy 20nt sequence
  Species: Synthetic
  Cloning method: Restriction Enzyme; 5′ cloning site Unknown (unknown if destroyed)
Terms and licenses: Academic/Nonprofit Terms; Industry Terms: Not Available to Industry
How to cite: pAM766 was a gift from Alexis Maizel (Addgene plasmid # 207905 ; http://n2t.net/addgene:207905 ; RRID:Addgene_207905)
